>Addgene plasmid #32281 | TALEN1258 | depositor full sequence | sequence record 36592 | TALEN1258 sequence 7854 bps
GACGGATCGGGAGATCTCCCGATCCCCTATGGTCGACTCTCAGTACAATCTGCTCTGATGCCGCATAGTT
AAGCCAGTATCTGCTCCCTGCTTGTGTGTTGGAGGTCGCTGAGTAGTGCGCGAGCAAAATTTAAGCTACA
ACAAGGCAAGGCTTGACCGACAATTGCATGAAGAATCTGCTTAGGGTTAGGCGTTTTGCGCTGCTTCGCG
ATGTACGGGCCAGATATACGCGTTGACATTGATTATTGACTAGTTATTAATAGTAATCAATTACGGGGTC
ATTAGTTCATAGCCCATATATGGAGTTCCGCGTTACATAACTTACGGTAAATGGCCCGCCTGGCTGACCG
CCCAACGACCCCCGCCCATTGACGTCAATAATGACGTATGTTCCCATAGTAACGCCAATAGGGACTTTCC
ATTGACGTCAATGGGTGGACTATTTACGGTAAACTGCCCACTTGGCAGTACATCAAGTGTATCATATGCC
AAGTACGCCCCCTATTGACGTCAATGACGGTAAATGGCCCGCCTGGCATTATGCCCAGTACATGACCTTA
TGGGACTTTCCTACTTGGCAGTACATCTACGTATTAGTCATCGCTATTACCATGGTGATGCGGTTTTGGC
AGTACATCAATGGGCGTGGATAGCGGTTTGACTCACGGGGATTTCCAAGTCTCCACCCCATTGACGTCAA
TGGGAGTTTGTTTTGGCACCAAAATCAACGGGACTTTCCAAAATGTCGTAACAACTCCGCCCCATTGACG
CAAATGGGCGGTAGGCGTGTACGGTGGGAGGTCTATATAAGCAGAGCTCTCTGGCTAACTAGAGAACCCA
CTGCTTACTGGCTTATCGAAATTAATACGACTCACTATAGGGAGACCCAAGCTGGCTAGCACCATGGACT
ACAAAGACCATGACGGTGATTATAAAGATCATGACATCGATTACAAGGATGACGATGACAAGATGGCCCC
CAAGAAGAAGAGGAAGGTGGGCATTCACCGCGGGGTACCTATGGTGGACTTGAGGACACTCGGTTATTCG
CAACAGCAACAGGAGAAAATCAAGCCTAAGGTCAGGAGCACCGTCGCGCAACACCACGAGGCGCTTGTGG
GGCATGGCTTCACTCATGCGCATATTGTCGCGCTTTCACAGCACCCTGCGGCGCTTGGGACGGTGGCTGT
CAAATACCAAGATATGATTGCGGCCCTGCCCGAAGCCACGCACGAGGCAATTGTAGGGGTCGGTAAACAG
TGGTCGGGAGCGCGAGCACTTGAGGCGCTGCTGACTGTGGCGGGTGAGCTTAGGGGGCCTCCGCTCCAGC
TCGACACCGGGCAGCTGCTGAAGATCGCGAAGAGAGGGGGAGTAACAGCGGTAGAGGCAGTGCACGCCTG
GCGCAATGCGCTCACCGGGGCCCCCTTGAACCTGACCCCAGACCAGGTAGTCGCAATCGCGTCACATGAC
GGGGGAAAGCAAGCCCTGGAAACCGTGCAAAGGTTGTTGCCGGTCCTTTGTCAAGACCACGGCCTTACAC
CGGAGCAAGTCGTGGCCATTGCAAATAATAACGGTGGCAAACAGGCTCTTGAGACGGTTCAGAGACTTCT
CCCAGTTCTCTGTCAAGCCCACGGGCTGACTCCCGATCAAGTTGTAGCGATTGCGTCCAACGGTGGAGGG
AAACAAGCATTGGAGACTGTCCAACGGCTCCTTCCCGTGTTGTGTCAAGCCCACGGTTTGACGCCTGCAC
AAGTGGTCGCCATCGCCAGCCATGATGGCGGTAAGCAGGCGCTGGAAACAGTACAGCGCCTGCTGCCTGT
ACTGTGCCAGGATCATGGACTGACCCCAGACCAGGTAGTCGCAATCGCGTCACATGACGGGGGAAAGCAA
GCCCTGGAAACCGTGCAAAGGTTGTTGCCGGTCCTTTGTCAAGACCACGGCCTTACACCGGAGCAAGTCG
TGGCCATTGCAAGCAACATCGGTGGCAAACAGGCTCTTGAGACGGTTCAGAGACTTCTCCCAGTTCTCTG
TCAAGCCCACGGGCTGACTCCCGATCAAGTTGTAGCGATTGCGTCGAACATTGGAGGGAAACAAGCATTG
GAGACTGTCCAACGGCTCCTTCCCGTGTTGTGTCAAGCCCACGGTTTGACGCCTGCACAAGTGGTCGCCA
TCGCCTCGAATGGCGGCGGTAAGCAGGCGCTGGAAACAGTACAGCGCCTGCTGCCTGTACTGTGCCAGGA
TCATGGACTGACCCCAGACCAGGTAGTCGCAATCGCGTCGAACATTGGGGGAAAGCAAGCCCTGGAAACC
GTGCAAAGGTTGTTGCCGGTCCTTTGTCAAGACCACGGCCTTACACCGGAGCAAGTCGTGGCCATTGCAA
ATAATAACGGTGGCAAACAGGCTCTTGAGACGGTTCAGAGACTTCTCCCAGTTCTCTGTCAAGCCCACGG
GCTGACTCCCGATCAAGTTGTAGCGATTGCGTCGCATGACGGAGGGAAACAAGCATTGGAGACTGTCCAA
CGGCTCCTTCCCGTGTTGTGTCAAGCCCACGGTTTGACGCCTGCACAAGTGGTCGCCATCGCCTCGAATG
GCGGCGGTAAGCAGGCGCTGGAAACAGTACAGCGCCTGCTGCCTGTACTGTGCCAGGATCATGGACTGAC
CCCAGACCAGGTAGTCGCAATCGCGTCAAACGGAGGGGGAAAGCAAGCCCTGGAAACCGTGCAAAGGTTG
TTGCCGGTCCTTTGTCAAGACCACGGCCTTACACCGGAGCAAGTCGTGGCCATTGCATCCCACGACGGTG
GCAAACAGGCTCTTGAGACGGTTCAGAGACTTCTCCCAGTTCTCTGTCAAGCCCACGGGCTGACACCCGA
ACAGGTGGTCGCCATTGCTTCTAATGGGGGAGGACGGCCAGCCTTGGAGTCCATCGTAGCCCAATTGTCC
AGGCCCGATCCCGCGTTGGCTGCGTTAACGAATGACCATCTGGTGGCGTTGGCATGTCTTGGTGGACGAC
CCGCGCTCGATGCAGTCAAAAAGGGTCTGCCTCATGCTCCCGCATTGATCAAAAGAACCAACCGGCGGAT
TCCCGAGAGAACTTCCCATCGAGTCGCGGGATCCCAACTAGTCAAAAGTGAACTGGAGGAGAAGAAATCT
GAACTTCGTCATAAATTGAAATATGTGCCTCATGAATATATTGAATTAATTGAAATTGCCAGAAATTCCA
CTCAGGATAGAATTCTTGAAATGAAGGTAATGGAATTTTTTATGAAAGTTTATGGATATAGAGGTAAACA
TTTGGGTGGATCAAGGAAACCGGACGGAGCAATTTATACTGTCGGATCTCCTATTGATTACGGTGTGATC
GTGGATACTAAAGCTTATAGCGGAGGTTATAATCTGCCAATTGGCCAAGCAGATGAAATGCAACGATATG
TCGAAGAAAATCAAACACGAAACAAACATATCAACCCTAATGAATGGTGGAAAGTCTATCCATCTTCTGT
AACGGAATTTAAGTTTTTATTTGTGAGTGGTCACTTTAAAGGAAACTACAAAGCTCAGCTTACACGATTA
AATCATATCACTAATTGTAATGGAGCTGTTCTTAGTGTAGAAGAGCTTTTAATTGGTGGAGAAATGATTA
AAGCCGGCACATTAACCTTAGAGGAAGTCAGACGGAAATTTAATAACGGCGAGATAAACTTTTAAGGGCC
CTTCGAAGGTAAGCCTATCCCTAACCCTCTCCTCGGTCTCGATTCTACGCGTACCGGTCATCATCACCAT
CACCATTGAGTTTAAACCCGCTGATCAGCCTCGACTGTGCCTTCTAGTTGCCAGCCATCTGTTGTTTGCC
CCTCCCCCGTGCCTTCCTTGACCCTGGAAGGTGCCACTCCCACTGTCCTTTCCTAATAAAATGAGGAAAT
TGCATCGCATTGTCTGAGTAGGTGTCATTCTATTCTGGGGGGTGGGGTGGGGCAGGACAGCAAGGGGGAG
GATTGGGAAGACAATAGCAGGCATGCTGGGGATGCGGTGGGCTCTATGGCTTCTGAGGCGGAAAGAACCA
GCTGGGGCTCTAGGGGGTATCCCC
[124 nt withheld, positions 4085-4208]
C
[32 nt withheld, positions 4210-4241]
CA
[57 nt withheld, positions 4244-4300]
A
[49 nt withheld, positions 4302-4350]
CCTTTGACGTTGGAGTCCACGTTCTTT
[37 nt withheld, positions 4378-4414]
ACCCTATCTCGGTCTATTCTTTTGATTTATAAGGGATTTTGGGGATTTCGGCCTATTGGTTAAAAAATGA
GCTGATTTAACAAAAATTTAACGCGAATTAATTCTGTGGAATGTGTGTCAGTTAGGGTGTGGAAAGTCCC
CAGGCTCCCCAGGCAGGCAGAAGTATGCAAAGCATGCATCTCAATTAGTCAGCAACCAGGTGTGGAAAGT
CCCCAGGCTCCCCAGCAGGCAGAAGTATGCAAAGCATGCATCTCAATTAGTCAGCAACCATAGTCCCGCC
CCTAACTCCGCCCATCCCGCCCCTAACTCCGCCCAGTTCCGCCCATTCTCCGCCCCATGGCTGACTAATT
TTTTTTATTTATGCAGAGGCCGAGGCCGCCTCTGCCTCTGAGCTATTCCAGAAGTAGTGAGGAGGCTTTT
TTGGAGGCCTAGGCTTTTGCAAAAAGCTCCCGGGAGCTTGTATATCCATTTTCGGATCTGATCAGCACGT
GTTGACAATTAATCATCGGCATAGTATATCGGCATAGTATAATACGACAAGGTGAGGAACTAAACCATGG
CCAAGCCTTTGTCTCAAGAAGAATCCACCCTCATTGAAAGAGCAACGGCTACAATCAACAGCATCCCCAT
CTCTGAAGACTACAGCGTCGCCAGCGCAGCTCTCTCTAGCGACGGCCGCATCTTCACTGGTGTCAATGTA
TATCATTTTACTGGGGGACCTTGTGCAGAACTCGTGGTGCTGGGCACTGCTGCTGCTGCGGCAGCTGGCA
ACCTGACTTGTATCGTCGCGATCGGAAATGAGAACAGGGGCATCTTGAGCCCCTGCGGACGGTGTCGACA
GGTGCTTCTCGATCTGCATCCTGGGATCAAAGCGATAGTGAAGGACAGTGATGGACAGCCGACGGCAGTT
GGGATTCGTGAATTGCTGCCCTCTGGTTATGTGTGGGAGGGCTAAGCACTTCGTGGCCGAGGAGCAGGAC
TGACACGTGCTACGAGATTTCGATTCCACCGCCGCCTTCTATGAAAGGTTGGGCTTCGGAATCGTTTTCC
GGGACGCCGGCTGGATGATCCTCCAGCGCGGGGATCTCATGCTGGAGTTCTTCGCCCACCCCAACTTGTT
TATTGCAGCTTATAATGGTTACAAATAAAGCAATAGCATCACAAATTTCACAAATAAAGCATTTTTTTCA
CTGCATTCTAGTTGTGGTTTGTCCAAACTCATCAATGTATCTTATCATGTCTGTATACCGTCGACCTCTA
GCTAGAGCTTGGCGTAATCATGGTCATAGCTGTTTCCTGTGTGAAATTGTTATCCGCTCACAATTCCACA
CAACATACGAGCCGGAAGCATAAAGTGTAAAGCCTGGGGTGCCTAATGAGTGAGCTAACTCACATTAATT
GCGTTGCGCTCACTGCCCGCTTTCCAGTCGGGAAACCTGTCGTGCCAGCTGCATTAATGAATCGGCCAAC
GCGCGGGGAGAGGCGGTTTGCGTATTGGGCGCTCTTCCGCTTCCTCGCTCACTGACTCGCTGCGCTCGGT
CGTTCGGCTGCGGCGAGCGGTATCAGCTCACTCAAAGGCGGTAATACGGTTATCCACAGAATCAGGGGAT
AACGCAGGAAAGAACATGTGAGCAAAAGGCCAGCAAAAGGCCAGGAACCGTAAAAAGGCCGCGTTGCTGG
CGTTTTTCCATAGGCTCCGCCCCCCTGACGAGCATCACAAAAATCGACGCTCAAGTCAGAGGTGGCGAAA
CCCGACAGGACTATAAAGATACCAGGCGTTTCCCCCTGGAAGCTCCCTCGTGCGCTCTCCTGTTCCGACC
CTGCCGCTTACCGGATACCTGTCCGCCTTTCTCCCTTCGGGAAGCGTGGCGCTTTCTCAATGCTCACGCT
GTAGGTATCTCAGTTCGGTGTAGGTCGTTCGCTCCAAGCTGGGCTGTGTGCACGAACCCCCCGTTCAGCC
CGACCGCTGCGCCTTATCCGGTAACTATCGTCTTGAGTCCAACCCGGTAAGACACGACTTATCGCCACTG
GCAGCAGCCACTGGTAACAGGATTAGCAGAGCGAGGTATGTAGGCGGTGCTACAGAGTTCTTGAAGTGGT
GGCCTAACTACGGCTACACTAGAAGGACAGTATTTGGTATCTGCGCTCTGCTGAAGCCAGTTACCTTCGG
AAAAAGAGTTGGTAGCTCTTGATCCGGCAAACAAACCACCGCTGGTAGCGGTGGTTTTTTTGTTTGCAAG
CAGCAGATTACGCGCAGAAAAAAAGGATCTCAAGAAGATCCTTTGATCTTTTCTACGGGGTCTGACGCTC
AGTGGAACGAAAACTCACGTTAAGGGATTTTGGTCATGAGATTATCAAAAAGGATCTTCACCTAGATCCT
TTTAAATTAAAAATGAAGTTTTAAATCAATCTAAAGTATATATGAGTAAACTTGGTCTGACAGTTACCAA
TGCTTAATCAGTGAGGCACCTATCTCAGCGATCTGTCTATTTCGTTCATCCATAGTTGCCTGACTCCCCG
TCGTGTAGATAACTACGATACGGGAGGGCTTACCATCTGGCCCCAGTGCTGCAATGATACCGCGAGACCC
ACGCTCACCGGCTCCAGATTTATCAGCAATAAACCAGCCAGCCGGAAGGGCCGAGCGCAGAAGTGGTCCT
GCAACTTTATCCGCCTCCATCCAGTCTATTAATTGTTGCCGGGAAGCTAGAGTAAGTAGTTCGCCAGTTA
ATAGTTTGCGCAACGTTGTTGCCATTGCTACAGGCATCGTGGTGTCACGCTCGTCGTTTGGTATGGCTTC
ATTCAGCTCCGGTTCCCAACGATCAAGGCGAGTTACATGATCCCCCATGTTGTGCAAAAAAGCGGTTAGC
TCCTTCGGTCCTCCGATCGTTGTCAGAAGTAAGTTGGCCGCAGTGTTATCACTCATGGTTATGGCAGCAC
TGCATAATTCTCTTACTGTCATGCCATCCGTAAGATGCTTTTCTGTGACTGGTGAGTACTCAACCAAGTC
ATTCTGAGAATAGTGTATGCGGCGACCGAGTTGCTCTTGCCCGGCGTCAATACGGGATAATACCGCGCCA
CATAGCAGAACTTTAAAAGTGCTCATCATTGGAAAACGTTCTTCGGGGCGAAAACTCTCAAGGATCTTAC
CGCTGTTGAGATCCAGTTCGATGTAACCCACTCGTGCACCCAACTGATCTTCAGCATCTTTTACTTTCAC
CAGCGTTTCTGGGTGAGCAAAAACAGGAAGGCAAAATGCCGCAAAAAAGGGAATAAGGGCGACACGGAAA
TGTTGAATACTCATACTCTTCCTTTTTCAATATTATTGAAGCATTTATCAGGGTTATTGTCTCATGAGCG
GATACATATTTGAATGTATTTAGAAAAATAAACAAATAGGGGTTCCGCGCACATTTCCCCGAAAAGTGCC
ACCTGACGTC
Features (pLannotate 1.2.2; 26 found; start..end, strand, type, name):
     36..80      -  misc_feature   bom (fragment): basis of mobility region from pBR322
    235..614     +  enhancer       CMV enhancer: human cytomegalovirus immediate early enhancer
    615..818     +  promoter       CMV promoter: human cytomegalovirus (CMV) immediate early promoter
    814..847     +  LTR            5' LTR (truncated) (fragment): truncated 5' long terminal repeat (LTR) from HIV-1
    863..881     +  promoter       T7 promoter: promoter for bacteriophage T7 RNA polymerase
    907..972     +  CDS            3xFLAG: three tandem FLAG® epitope tags, followed by an enterokinase cleavage site
   1024..1533    +  CDS            avrBs3 (fragment): AVRB3_XANEU - Experimental evidence at protein level: Swiss-Prot protein existence level 1. Avirulence protein. Acts as a transcription factor in C.annuum plants. In susceptible plants lacking the Bs3 resistance gene induces expression of a number of genes, including genes homologous to a family of auxin-induced genes, alpha-expansin genes, pectate lyase, anthocyanidin glucoside rhamnosyl transferase and at least one transcription factor, UPA20. Their expression leads to plant hypertrophy in mesophyll cells, probably mainly mediated by UPA20 (PubMed:17962565). In resistant plants induces the h
   2920..3126    +  CDS            pthXo1 (fragment): PTHX1_XANOP - Also known as tal2b. Experimental evidence at protein level: Swiss-Prot protein existence level 1. Avirulence protein. Acts as a transcription factor in rice, inducing expression of a number of host genes including SWEET11 (Os8N3, XA13, AC Q6YZF3) in susceptible plants with the Xa13 allele. Plants with the xa13 allele, which has an altered promoter, are resistant to bacterial blight caused by this bacterial strain and do not induce SWEET11. The xa13 allele elicits an atypical hypersensitive response (HR). PthXo1 binds SWEET11 promoter DNA in a sequence-specific manner. From Xanth
   3115..3702    +  CDS            FokI cleavage domain: nonspecific DNA cleavage domain of the FokI endonuclease (Li et al., 1992) must dimerize to be catalytically active
   3718..3759    +  CDS            V5 tag: epitope tag from simian virus 5
   3815..4039    +  polyA_signal   bGH poly(A) signal: bovine growth hormone polyadenylation signal
   4043..4064    +  promoter       SV40 promoter (fragment): SV40 enhancer and early promoter
   4085..4513    +  rep_origin     f1 ori (sequence partly withheld): f1 bacteriophage origin of replication; arrow indicates direction of (+) strand synthesis
   4527..4857    +  promoter       SV40 promoter: SV40 enhancer and early promoter
   4905..4952    +  promoter       EM7 promoter: synthetic bacterial promoter&nbsp
   4971..5369    +  CDS            BSD: blasticidin S deaminase; Aspergillus terreus BSD; confers resistance to blasticidin
   5370..5397    +  CDS            BleoR (fragment): antibiotic-binding protein; Sh ble from Streptoalloteichus hindustanus; confers resistance to bleomycin, phleomycin, and Zeocin™
   5407..5532    +  CDS            ble (fragment): BLE_KLEPN - Experimental evidence at protein level: Swiss-Prot protein existence level 1. Binding protein with a strong affinity to the bleomycin family of antibiotics. Binds to CL990; an antimitotic-antibiotic compound. From Klebsiella pneumoniae.
   5527..5648    +  polyA_signal   SV40 poly(A) signal: SV40 polyadenylation signal
   5721..5737    -  protein_bind   lac operator: The lac repressor binds to the lac operator to inhibit transcription in E. coli. This inhibition can be relieved by adding lactose or isopropyl-β-D-thiogalactopyranoside (IPTG). lac repressor encoded by lacI
   5745..5775    -  promoter       lac promoter: promoter for the E. coli lac operon
   5790..5811    -  protein_bind   CAP binding site: CAP binding activates transcription in the presence of cAMP. E. coli catabolite activator protein
   5824..5916    -  CDS            lacI (fragment): lac repressor; lacI; The lac repressor binds to the lac operator to inhibit transcription in E. coli. This inhibition can be relieved by adding lactose or isopropyl-β-D-thiogalactopyranoside (IPTG).
   6099..6687    -  rep_origin     ori: high-copy-number ColE1/pMB1/pBR322/pUC origin of replication
   6858..7718    -  CDS            AmpR: β-lactamase; bla; confers resistance to ampicillin, carbenicillin, and related antibiotics
   7719..7823    -  promoter       AmpR promoter: bla
