[The description below was written by a language model from this plasmid's Addgene catalogue record and pLannotate feature annotations shown in this document.]
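Description:
TALEN1258 is a 7,854-bp TALE nuclease expression plasmid built on the JDS78 backbone, catalogued as a mammalian expression vector that also carries a T7 promoter. It encodes the "left" half-site monomer (gria3a_L) of a TALEN pair directed against the zebrafish gria3a gene. In bacteria it is maintained at high copy through a ColE1/pUC-type origin and selected with ampicillin via the bla gene. An f1 origin is also present.

The nuclease reading frame sits downstream of the CMV immediate-early enhancer and promoter, with the T7 promoter placed just before the coding sequence. This arrangement allows expression in transfected cells or in vitro transcription of mRNA, which fits the associated work on gene disruption in somatic zebrafish cells. The protein begins with an N-terminal 3xFLAG tag, followed by a truncated TAL effector N-terminal segment (Δ152 according to the depositor). Next come the custom repeat array that specifies the gria3a target, a +63 TAL C-terminal segment, and the wild-type FokI cleavage domain. The annotation recognises only the flanking TAL portions, as avrBs3- and pthXo1-like fragments, and leaves the repeat region between them unlabelled. Because FokI must dimerise to cut, this construct is meant to be used with a partner TALEN binding the opposite half-site; the resulting double-strand break is repaired imprecisely, giving indel mutations.

A V5 tag sequence is annotated after FokI, though the record does not say whether it is in frame and translated. A bGH polyadenylation signal terminates the transcript. A separate SV40/EM7-driven blasticidin S deaminase cassette with an SV40 poly(A) signal offers blasticidin selection. The short bleomycin-resistance, lac, HIV-1 LTR and bom annotations are fragments, probably backbone remnants or chance matches.
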