Addgene plasmid #32281: TALEN1258
Depositing lab: Keith Joung. Depositing organization: Massachusetts General Hospital. Publication: Targeted gene disruption in somatic zebrafish cells using engineered TALENs. Sander JD, Cade L, Khayter C, Reyon D, Peterson RT, Joung JK, Yeh JR. Nat Biotechnol. 2011 Aug 5;29(8):697-8. doi: 10.1038/nbt.1934. PubMed 21822241.
Backbone
  Vector backbone: JDS78
  Vector type: Mammalian Expression ; T7
Growth in bacteria
  Bacterial resistance: Ampicillin, 100 μg/mL
  Growth temperature: 37°C
  Growth strain: XL1 Blue
  Copy number: High Copy
Gene/Insert
  Gene/Insert name: TAL array targeting gria3a (alt names: gria3a_L (TAL 1258); gria3a)
  Species: D. rerio (zebrafish)
  Entrez Gene: gria3a (a.k.a. CH73-166N24.1, gria3.1, zfGRIA3[a])
  Tag / fusion protein: 3X Flag (N terminal on backbone); FOKI WT (C terminal on backbone)
  Cloning method: Restriction Enzyme; 5′ cloning site NA (unknown if destroyed); 3′ cloning site NA (unknown if destroyed)
  Sequencing primers: 5′ CMV-f; 3′ BGH rev
Terms and licenses: Academic/Nonprofit Terms; Industry Terms: Not Available to Industry
Depositor comments: TAL N-terminal: ∆152 (Miller et al. 2011) TAL C-terminus: +63 (Miller et al. 2011) FOKI: WT
How to cite: TALEN1258 was a gift from Keith Joung (Addgene plasmid # 32281 ; http://n2t.net/addgene:32281 ; RRID:Addgene_32281)
