>Addgene plasmid #32281 | TALEN1258 | addgene partial sequence | sequence record 38068 | CMV-F 5'-CGCAAATGGGCGGTAGGCGTG-3'
GGCTTATCGAAATTAATACGACTCACTATAGGGAGACCCAAGCTGGCTAGCACCATGGACTACAAAGACC
ATGACGGTGATTATAAAGATCATGACATCGATTACAAGGATGACGATGACAAGATGGCCCCCAAGAAGAA
GAGGAAGGTGGGCATTCACCGCGGGGTACCTATGGTGGACTTGAGGACACTCGGTTATTCGCAACAGCAA
CAGGAGAAAATCAAGCCTAAGGTCAGGAGCACCGTCGCGCAACACCACGAGGCGCTTGTGGGGCATGGCT
TCACTCATGCGCATATTGTCGCGCTTTCACAGCACCCTGCGGCGCTTGGGACGGTGGCTGTCAAATACCA
AGATATGATTGCGGCCCTGCCCGAAGCCACGCACGAGGCAATTGTAGGGGTCGGTAAACAGTGGTCGGGA
GCGCGAGCACTTGAGGCGCTGCTGACTGTGGCGGGTGAGCTTAGGGGGCCTCCGCTCCAGCTCGACACCG
GGCAGCTGCTGAAGATCGCGAAGAGAGGGGGAGTAACAGCGGTAGAGGCAGTGCACGCCTGGCGCAATGC
GCTCACCGGGGCCCCCTTGAACCTGACCCCAGACCAGGTAGTCGCAATCGCGTCACATGACGGGGGAAAG
CAAGCCCTGGAAACCGTGCAAAGGTTGTTGCCGGTCCTTTGTCAAGACCACGGCCTTACACCGGAGCAAG
TCGTGGCCATTGCAAATAATAACGGTGGCAAACAGGCTCTTGAGACGGTTCAGAGACTTCTCCCAGTTCT
CTGTCAAGCCCACGGGCTGACTCCCGATCAAGTTGTAGCGATTGCGTCCAACGGTGGAGG
