>Addgene plasmid #32281 | TALEN1258 | addgene partial sequence | sequence record 38511 | BGH-rev 5'-TAGAAGGCACAGTCGAGG-3'
GATGACCGGTACGCGTAGAATCGAGACCGAGGAGAGGGTTAGGGATAGGCTTACCTTCGAAGGGCCCTTA
AAAGTTTATCTCGCCGTTATTAAATTTCCGTCTGACTTCCTCTAAGGTTAATGTGCCGGCTTTAATCATT
TCTCCACCAATTAAAAGCTCTTCTACACTAAGAACAGCTCCATTACAATTAGTGATATGATTTAATCGTG
TAAGCTGAGCTTTGTAGTTTCCTTTAAAGTGACCACTCACAAATAAAAACTTAAATTCCGTTACAGAAGA
TGGATAGACTTTCCACCATTCATTAGGGTTGATATGTTTGTTTCGTGTTTGATTTTCTTCGACATATCGT
TGCATTTCATCTGCTTGGCCAATTGGCAGATTATAACCTCCGCTATAAGCTTTAGTATCCACGATCACAC
CGTAATCAATAGGAGATCCGACAGTATAAATTGCTCCGTCCGGTTTCCTTGATCCACCCAAATGTTTACC
TCTATATCCATAAACTTTCATAAAAAATTCCATTACCTTCATTTCAAGAATTCTATCCTGAGTGGAATTT
CTGGCAATTTCAATTAATTCAATATATTCATGAGGCACATATTTCAATTTATGACGAAGTTCAGATTTCT
TCTCCTCCAGTTCACTTTTGACTAGTTGGGATCCCGCGACTCGATGGGAAGTTCTCTCGGGAATCCGCCG
GTTGGTTCTTTTGATCAATGCGGGAGCATGAGGCAGACCCTTTTTGACTGCATCGAGCGCGGGTCGTCCA
CCAAGACATGCCAACGCCACCAGATGGTCATTCGTTAACGCAGCCAACGCGGGATCGGGCCTGGACAATT
GGGCTACGATGGACTCCAA
